Addgene plasmid #211960: pKLV2-U6gRNA5(ETV4_5-1)-PGKpuroBFP-W
Purpose: Express gRNA against ETV4 with puro and BFP
Depositing lab: Kosuke Yusa. Depositing organization: Kyoto University, Institute for Life and Medical Sciences. Publication: RENGE infers gene regulatory networks using time-series single-cell RNA-seq data with CRISPR perturbations. Ishikawa M, Sugino S, Masuda Y, Tarumoto Y, Seto Y, Taniyama N, Wagai F, Yamauchi Y, Kojima Y, Kiryu H, Yusa K, Eiraku M, Mochizuki A. Commun Biol. 2023 Dec 28;6(1):1290. doi: 10.1038/s42003-023-05594-4. PubMed 38155269.
Backbone
  Vector backbone: pKLV2-U6gRNA5(BbsI)-PGKpuroBFP-W
  Backbone size w/o insert (bp): 8630
  Total vector size (bp): 8650
  Vector type: Mammalian Expression, Lentiviral, CRISPR
  Selectable markers: Puromycin
Growth in bacteria
  Bacterial resistance: Ampicillin, 100 μg/mL
  Growth temperature: 37°C
  Growth strain: NEB Stable
  Copy number: High Copy
Gene/Insert
  Gene/Insert name: sgRNA targeting ETV4
  gRNA/shRNA sequence: GGGCACCCCGGCGCTGGTA
  Species: H. sapiens (human)
  GenBank ID: NM_001079675.5
  Entrez Gene: ETV4 (a.k.a. E1A-F, E1AF, PEA3, PEAS3)
  Promoter: Human U6 promoter
  Cloning method: Restriction Enzyme; 5′ cloning site BbsI (destroyed during cloning); 3′ cloning site BbsI (destroyed during cloning)
  Sequencing primers: 5′ AGATAATTAGAATTAATTTGACTG
Terms and licenses: Academic/Nonprofit Terms; Industry Terms: Not Available to Industry
How to cite: pKLV2-U6gRNA5(ETV4_5-1)-PGKpuroBFP-W was a gift from Kosuke Yusa (Addgene plasmid # 211960 ; http://n2t.net/addgene:211960 ; RRID:Addgene_211960)
