[The description below was written by a language model from this plasmid's Addgene catalogue record and pLannotate feature annotations shown in this document.]
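Description:
pKLV2-U6gRNA5(ETV4_5-1)-PGKpuroBFP-W is an 8,650 bp lentiviral CRISPR guide-expression plasmid derived from the pKLV2-U6gRNA5(BbsI)-PGKpuroBFP-W backbone. It carries a single guide RNA directed against human ETV4 (also known as PEA3 or E1AF). The guide spacer was inserted between two BbsI sites, both destroyed by cloning, so that it sits directly downstream of the human U6 RNA polymerase III promoter and upstream of a Streptococcus pyogenes Cas9 scaffold (annotated as a tracrRNA fragment). The plasmid encodes no Cas9, so the nuclease must be supplied separately in the target cells. In bacteria the plasmid is maintained through a high-copy ColE1/pUC-type origin with ampicillin resistance, and an f1 origin is also present.

The viral portion has a CMV enhancer/promoter fused to a truncated HIV-1 5' LTR, which drives genomic RNA transcription in packaging cells. It is followed by the Ψ packaging signal with a gag fragment, the RRE for Rev-dependent nuclear export, and the cPPT/CTS. After the U6-gRNA unit, a mouse PGK promoter drives a puromycin N-acetyltransferase coding sequence followed by TagBFP. The annotated gap between the two reading frames suggests a linking element, but the record does not identify it. A WPRE enhances transcript expression, and a truncated 3' LTR followed by a bGH polyadenylation signal closes the cassette.

Transduced mammalian cells can therefore be selected with puromycin and tracked or sorted by blue fluorescence. The stated purpose is to express an ETV4 gRNA together with puromycin resistance and BFP. The associated publication concerns inference of gene regulatory networks from time-series single-cell RNA-seq with CRISPR perturbations.
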