Features (pLannotate 1.2.2; 28 found; start..end, strand, type, name):
    242..441     +  promoter       CMV promoter: human cytomegalovirus (CMV) immediate early promoter
    459..639     +  LTR            5' LTR (truncated): truncated 5' long terminal repeat (LTR) from HIV-1
    686..811     +  misc_feature   HIV-1 Ψ: packaging signal of human immunodeficiency virus type 1
    795..1133    +  CDS            HIV-1 gag (fragment): gag protein from human immunodeficiency virus 1; gag
   1310..1543    +  misc_feature   RRE: The Rev response element (RRE) of HIV-1 allows for Rev-dependent mRNA export from the nucleus to the cytoplasm.
   1920..2020    +  CDS            Rev (fragment): human immunodeficiency virus 1 (HIV-1) Rev protein; rev; enhances nuclear export of unspliced and incompletely spliced viral mRNAs
   2070..2187    +  misc_feature   cPPT/CTS: central polypurine tract and central termination sequence of HIV-1
   2262..2502    +  promoter       U6 promoter: RNA polymerase III promoter for human U6 snRNA
   2549..2616    +  misc_RNA       tracrRNA (fragment): trans-activating CRISPR RNA for the Streptococcus pyogenes CRISPR/Cas9 system
   2639..3138    +  promoter       PGK promoter: mouse phosphoglycerate kinase 1 promoter
   3178..3774    +  CDS            PuroR (fragment): puromycin N-acetyltransferase; pac from Streptomyces; confers resistance to puromycin
   3847..4545    +  CDS            TagBFP: TagBFP is a basic (constitutively fluorescent) blue fluorescent protein published in 2008, derived from Entacmaea quadricolor. It is reported to be a very rapidly-maturing monomer with very low acid sensitivity.
   4557..5143    +  misc_feature   WPRE: woodchuck hepatitis virus posttranscriptional regulatory element
   5137..5283    +  CDS            nef (fragment): NEF_HV1LA - Experimental evidence at protein level: Swiss-Prot protein existence level 1. Extracellular Nef protein targets CD4(+) T-lymphocytes for apoptosis by interacting with CXCR4 surface receptors. From Human immunodeficiency virus type 1 group M subtype B (isolate Lai) (HIV-1).
   5291..5469    +  LTR            5' LTR (truncated): truncated 5' long terminal repeat (LTR) from HIV-1
   5495..5606    +  polyA_signal   bGH poly(A) signal: bovine growth hormone polyadenylation signal
   5745..5763    -  promoter       T3 promoter: promoter for bacteriophage T3 RNA polymerase
   5808..5824    -  protein_bind   lac operator: The lac repressor binds to the lac operator to inhibit transcription in E. coli. This inhibition can be relieved by adding lactose or isopropyl-β-D-thiogalactopyranoside (IPTG). lac repressor encoded by lacI
   5832..5862    -  promoter       lac promoter: promoter for the E. coli lac operon
   5877..5898    -  protein_bind   CAP binding site: CAP binding activates transcription in the presence of cAMP. E. coli catabolite activator protein
   5911..6003    -  CDS            lacI (fragment): lac repressor; lacI; The lac repressor binds to the lac operator to inhibit transcription in E. coli. This inhibition can be relieved by adding lactose or isopropyl-β-D-thiogalactopyranoside (IPTG).
   6186..6774    -  rep_origin     ori: high-copy-number ColE1/pMB1/pBR322/pUC origin of replication
   6945..7805    -  CDS            AmpR: β-lactamase; bla; confers resistance to ampicillin, carbenicillin, and related antibiotics
   7806..7910    -  promoter       AmpR promoter: bla
   7963..8391    -  rep_origin     f1 ori (sequence partly withheld): f1 bacteriophage origin of replication; arrow indicates direction of (+) strand synthesis
   8396..8551    -  CDS            lacZα (fragment): LacZα fragment of β-galactosidase; lacZ fragment
   8559..8577    +  promoter       T7 promoter: promoter for bacteriophage T7 RNA polymerase
   8591..241     +  enhancer       CMV enhancer (across the origin): human cytomegalovirus immediate early enhancer
>Addgene plasmid #211960 | pKLV2-U6gRNA5(ETV4_5-1)-PGKpuroBFP-W | addgene full sequence | sequence record 419988 | Addgene NGS Result
GTCAATAATGACGTATGTTCCCATAGTAACGCCAATAGGGACTTTCCATTGACGTCAATGGGTGGAGTAT
TTACGGTAAACTGCCCACTTGGCAGTACATCAAGTGTATCATATGCCAAGTACGCCCCCTATTGACGTCA
ATGACGGTAAATGGCCCGCCTGGCATTATGCCCAGTACATGACCTTATGGGACTTTCCTACTTGGCAGTA
CATCTACGTATTAGTCATCGCTATTACCATGGTGATGCGGTTTTGGCAGTACATCAATGGGCGTGGATAG
CGGTTTGACTCACGGGGATTTCCAAGTCTCCACCCCATTGACGTCAATGGGAGTTTGTTTTGGCACCAAA
ATCAACGGGACTTTCCAAAATGTCGTAACAACTCCGCCCCATTGACGCAAATGGGCGGTAGGCGTGTACG
GTGGGAGGTCTATATAAGCAGCGCGTTTTGCCTGTACTGGGTCTCTCTGGTTAGACCAGATCTGAGCCTG
GGAGCTCTCTGGCTAACTAGGGAACCCACTGCTTAAGCCTCAATAAAGCTTGCCTTGAGTGCTTCAAGTA
GTGTGTGCCCGTCTGTTGTGTGACTCTGGTAACTAGAGATCCCTCAGACCCTTTTAGTCAGTGTGGAAAA
TCTCTAGCAGTGGCGCCCGAACAGGGACTTGAAAGCGAAAGGGAAACCAGAGGAGCTCTCTCGACGCAGG
ACTCGGCTTGCTGAAGCGCGCACGGCAAGAGGCGAGGGGCGGCGACTGGTGAGTACGCCAAAAATTTTGA
CTAGCGGAGGCTAGAAGGAGAGAGATGGGTGCGAGAGCGTCAGTATTAAGCGGGGGAGAATTAGATCGCG
ATGGGAAAAAATTCGGTTAAGGCCAGGGGGAAAGAAAAAATATAAATTAAAACATATAGTATGGGCAAGC
AGGGAGCTAGAACGATTCGCAGTTAATCCTGGCCTGTTAGAAACATCAGAAGGCTGTAGACAAATACTGG
GACAGCTACAACCATCCCTTCAGACAGGATCAGAAGAACTTAGATCATTATATAATACAGTAGCAACCCT
CTATTGTGTGCATCAAAGGATAGAGATAAAAGACACCAAGGAAGCTTTAGACAAGATAGAGGAAGAGCAA
AACAAAAGTAAGACCACCGCACAGCAAGCGGCCGGCCGCGCTGATCTTCAGACCTGGAGGAGGAGATATG
AGGGACAATTGGAGAAGTGAATTATATAAATATAAAGTAGTAAAAATTGAACCATTAGGAGTAGCACCCA
CCAAGGCAAAGAGAAGAGTGGTGCAGAGAGAAAAAAGAGCAGTGGGAATAGGAGCTTTGTTCCTTGGGTT
CTTGGGAGCAGCAGGAAGCACTATGGGCGCAGCGTCAATGACGCTGACGGTACAGGCCAGACAATTATTG
TCTGGTATAGTGCAGCAGCAGAACAATTTGCTGAGGGCTATTGAGGCGCAACAGCATCTGTTGCAACTCA
CAGTCTGGGGCATCAAGCAGCTCCAGGCAAGAATCCTGGCTGTGGAAAGATACCTAAAGGATCAACAGCT
CCTGGGGATTTGGGGTTGCTCTGGAAAACTCATTTGCACCACTGCTGTGCCTTGGAATGCTAGTTGGAGT
AATAAATCTCTGGAACAGATTTGGAATCACACGACCTGGATGGAGTGGGACAGAGAAATTAACAATTACA
CAAGCTTAATACACTCCTTAATTGAAGAATCGCAAAACCAGCAAGAAAAGAATGAACAAGAATTATTGGA
ATTAGATAAATGGGCAAGTTTGTGGAATTGGTTTAACATAACAAATTGGCTGTGGTATATAAAATTATTC
ATAATGATAGTAGGAGGCTTGGTAGGTTTAAGAATAGTTTTTGCTGTACTTTCTATAGTGAATAGAGTTA
GGCAGGGATATTCACCATTATCGTTTCAGACCCACCTCCCAACCCCGAGGGGACCCGACAGGCCCGAAGG
AATAGAAGAAGAAGGTGGAGAGAGAGACAGAGACAGATCCATTCGATTAGTGAACGGATCGGCACTGCGT
GCGCCAATTCTGCAGACAAATGGCAGTATTCATCCACAATTTTAAAAGAAAAGGGGGGATTGGGGGGTAC
AGTGCAGGGGAAAGAATAGTAGACATAATAGCAACAGACATACAAACTAAAGAATTACAAAAACAAATTA
CAAAAATTCAAAATTTTCGGGTTTATTACAGGGACAGCAGAGATCCAGTTTGGTTAGTACCGGGCCCTAC
GCGTCCAAGGTCGGGCAGGAAGAGGGCCTATTTCCCATGATTCCTTCATATTTGCATATACGATACAAGG
CTGTTAGAGAGATAATTAGAATTAATTTGACTGTAAACACAAAGATATTAGTACAAAATACGTGACGTAG
AAAGTAATAATTTCTTGGGTAGTTTGCAGTTTTAAAATTATGTTTTAAAATGGACTATCATATGCTTACC
GTAACTTGAAAGTATTTCGATTTCTTGGCTTTATATATCTTGTGGAAAGGACGAAACACCGGGGCACCCC
GGCGCTGGTAGTTTAAGAGCTATGCTGGAAACAGCATAGCAAGTTTAAATAAGGCTAGTCCGTTATCAAC
TTGAAAAAGTGGCACCGAGTCGGTGCTTTTTTTGGATCCAATTCTACCGGGTAGGGGAGGCGCTTTTCCC
AAGGCAGTCTGGAGCATGCGCTTTAGCAGCCCCGCTGGGCACTTGGCGCTACACAAGTGGCCTCTGGCCT
CGCACACATTCCACATCCACCGGTAGGCGCCAACCGGCTCCGTTCTTTGGTGGCCCCTTCGCGCCACCTT
CTACTCCTCCCCTAGTCAGGAAGTTCCCCCCCGCCCCGCAGCTCGCGTCGTGCAGGACGTGACAAATGGA
AGTAGCACGTCTCACTAGTCTCGTGCAGATGGACAGCACCGCTGAGCAATGGAAGCGGGTAGGCCTTTGG
GGCAGCGGCCAATAGCAGCTTTGCTCCTTCGCTTTCTGGGCTCAGAGGCTGGGAAGGGGTGGGTCCGGGG
GCGGGCTCAGGGGCGGGCTCAGGGGCGGGGCGGGCGCCCGAAGGTCCTCCGGAGGCCCGGCATTCTGCAC
GCTTCAAAAGCGCACGTCTGCCGCGCTGTTCTCCTCTTCCTCATCTCCGGGCCTTTCGACCTGCATCCAT
CTAGATCTCGAGCAGCTGAAGCTTACCATGACCGAGTACAAGCCCACGGTGCGCCTCGCCACCCGCGACG
ACGTCCCCAGGGCCGTACGCACCCTCGCCGCCGCGTTCGCCGACTACCCCGCCACGCGCCACACCGTCGA
TCCGGACCGCCACATCGAGCGGGTCACCGAGCTGCAAGAACTCTTCCTCACGCGCGTCGGGCTCGACATC
GGCAAGGTGTGGGTCGCGGACGACGGCGCCGCGGTGGCGGTCTGGACCACGCCGGAGAGCGTCGAAGCGG
GGGCGGTGTTCGCCGAGATCGGCCCGCGCATGGCCGAGTTGAGCGGTTCCCGGCTGGCCGCGCAGCAACA
GATGGAAGGCCTCCTGGCGCCGCACCGGCCCAAGGAGCCCGCGTGGTTCCTGGCCACCGTCGGCGTCTCG
CCCGACCACCAGGGCAAGGGTCTGGGCAGCGCCGTCGTGCTCCCCGGAGTGGAGGCGGCCGAGCGCGCCG
GGGTGCCCGCCTTCCTGGAGACCTCCGCGCCCCGCAACCTCCCCTTCTACGAGCGGCTCGGCTTCACCGT
CACCGCCGACGTCGAGGTGCCCGAAGGACCGCGCACCTGGTGCATGACCCGCAAGCCCGGTGCCGGCGGC
GGGTCCGGAGGAGAGGGCAGAGGAAGTCTCCTAACATGCGGTGACGTGGAGGAGAATCCTGGCCCAATGA
GCGAGCTGATTAAGGAGAACATGCACATGAAGCTGTACATGGAGGGCACCGTGGACAACCATCACTTCAA
GTGCACATCCGAGGGCGAAGGCAAGCCCTACGAGGGCACCCAGACCATGAGAATCAAGGTGGTCGAGGGC
GGCCCTCTCCCCTTCGCCTTCGACATCCTGGCTACTAGCTTCCTCTACGGCAGCAAGACCTTCATCAACC
ACACCCAGGGCATCCCCGACTTCTTCAAGCAGTCCTTCCCTGAGGGCTTCACATGGGAGAGAGTCACCAC
ATACGAGGACGGGGGCGTGCTGACCGCTACCCAGGACACCAGCCTCCAGGACGGCTGCCTCATCTACAAC
GTCAAGATCAGAGGGGTGAACTTCACATCCAACGGCCCTGTGATGCAGAAGAAAACACTCGGCTGGGAGG
CCTTCACCGAGACGCTGTACCCCGCTGACGGCGGCCTGGAAGGCAGAAACGACATGGCCCTGAAGCTCGT
GGGCGGGAGCCATCTGATCGCAAACATCAAGACCACATATAGATCCAAGAAACCCGCTAAGAACCTCAAG
ATGCCTGGCGTCTACTATGTGGACTACAGACTGGAAAGAATCAAGGAGGCCAACAACGAGACCTACGTCG
AGCAGCACGAGGTGGCAGTGGCCAGATACTGCGACCTCCCTAGCAAACTGGGGCACAAGCTTAATTGAGC
GGCCGCTCAACCTCTGGATTACAAAATTTGTGAAAGATTGACTGGTATTCTTAACTATGTTGCTCCTTTT
ACGCTATGTGGATACGCTGCTTTAATGCCTTTGTATCATGCTATTGCTTCCCGTATGGCTTTCATTTTCT
CCTCCTTGTATAAATCCTGGTTGCTGTCTCTTTATGAGGAGTTGTGGCCCGTTGTCAGGCAACGTGGCGT
GGTGTGCACTGTGTTTGCTGACGCAACCCCCACTGGTTGGGGCATTGCCACCACCTGTCAGCTCCTTTCC
GGGACTTTCGCTTTCCCCCTCCCTATTGCCACGGCGGAACTCATCGCCGCCTGCCTTGCCCGCTGCTGGA
CAGGGGCTCGGCTGTTGGGCACTGACAATTCCGTGGTGTTGTCGGGGAAATCATCGTCCTTTCCTTGGCT
GCTCGCCTGTGTTGCCACCTGGATTCTGCGCGGGACGTCCTTCTGCTACGTCCCTTCGGCCCTCAATCCA
GCGGACCTTCCTTCCCGCGGCCTGCTGCCGGCTCTGCGGCCTCTTCCGCGTCTACGCCTTCGCCCTCAGA
CGAGTCGGATCTCCCTTTGGGCCGCCTCCCCGCAGGTACCTTTAAGACCAATGACTTACAAGGCAGCTGT
AGATCTTAGCCACTTTTTAAAAGAAAAGGGGGGACTGGAAGGGCTAATTCACTCCCAAAGAAGTCAAGAT
CTGCTTTTTGCCTGTACTGGGTCTCTCTGGTTAGACCAGAGTCTCTCTGGTTAGACCAGATCTGAGCCTG
GGAGCTCTCTGGCTAACTAGGGAACCCACTGCTTAAGCCTCAATAAAGCTTGCCTTGAGTGCTTCAAGTA
GTGTGTGCCCGTCTGTTGTGTGACTCTGGTAACTAGAGATCCCTCAGACCCTTTTAGTCAGTGTGGAAAA
TCTCTAGCAGTTTAAACCCGCTGATCAGCCTCGACTGTGCCTTCTAGTTGCCAGCCATCTGTTGTTTGCC
CCTCCCCCGTGCCTTCCTTGACCCTGGAAGGTGCCACTCCCACTGTCCTTTCCTAATAAAATGAGGAAAT
TGCATCGCATTGTCTGAGTAGGTGTCATTCTATTCTGGGGGGTGGGGTGGGGCAGGACAGCAAGGGGGAG
GATTGGGAAGTCAATAGCAGGCATGCTGGGGATGCGGTGGGCTCTATGGGCGGCCGTTAATTAAGCTTTT
GTTCCCTTTAGTGAGGGTTAATTGCGCGCTTGGCGTAATCATGGTCATAGCTGTTTCCTGTGTGAAATTG
TTATCCGCTCACAATTCCACACAACATACGAGCCGGGAGCATAAAGTGTAAAGCCTGGGGTGCCTAATGA
GTGAGCTAACTCACATTAATTGCGTTGCGCTCACTGCCCGCTTTCCAGTCGGGAAACCTGTCGTGCCAGC
TGCATTAATGAATCGGCCAACGCGCGGGGAGAGGCGGTTTGCGTATTGGGCGCTCTTCCGCTTCCTCGCT
CACTGACTCGCTGCGCTCGGTCGTTCGGCTGCGGCGAGCGGTATCAGCTCACTCAAAGGCGGTAATACGG
TTATCCACAGAATCAGGGGATAACGCAGGAAAGAACATGTGAGCAAAAGGCCAGCAAAAGGCCAGGAACC
GTAAAAAGGCCGCGTTGCTGGCGTTTTTCCATAGGCTCCGCCCCCCTGACGAGCATCACAAAAATCGACG
CTCAAGTCAGAGGTGGCGAAACCCGACAGGACTATAAAGATACCAGGCGTTTCCCCCTGGAAGCTCCCTC
GTGCGCTCTCCTGTTCCGACCCTGCCGCTTACCGGATACCTGTCCGCCTTTCTCCCTTCGGGAAGCGTGG
CGCTTTCTCATAGCTCACGCTGTAGGTATCTCAGTTCGGTGTAGGTCGTTCGCTCCAAGCTGGGCTGTGT
GCACGAACCCCCCGTTCAGCCCGACCGCTGCGCCTTATCCGGTAACTATCGTCTTGAGTCCAACCCGGTA
AGACACGACTTATCGCCACTGGCAGCAGCCACTGGTAACAGGATTAGCAGAGCGAGGTATGTAGGCGGTG
CTACAGAGTTCTTGAAGTGGTGGCCTAACTACGGCTACACTAGAAGAACAGTATTTGGTATCTGCGCTCT
GCTGAAGCCAGTTACCTTCGGAAAAAGAGTTGGTAGCTCTTGATCCGGCAAACAAACCACCGCTGGTAGC
GGTGGTTTTTTTGTTTGCAAGCAGCAGATTACGCGCAGAAAAAAAGGATCTCAAGAAGATCCTTTGATCT
TTTCTACGGGGTCTGACGCTCAGTGGAACGAAAACTCACGTTAAGGGATTTTGGTCATGAGATTATCAAA
AAGGATCTTCACCTAGATCCTTTTAAATTAAAAATGAAGTTTTAAATCAATCTAAAGTATATATGAGTAA
ACTTGGTCTGACAGTTACCAATGCTTAATCAGTGAGGCACCTATCTCAGCGATCTGTCTATTTCGTTCAT
CCATAGTTGCCTGACTCCCCGTCGTGTAGATAACTACGATACGGGAGGGCTTACCATCTGGCCCCAGTGC
TGCAATGATACCGCGAGACCCACGCTCACCGGCTCCAGATTTATCAGCAATAAACCAGCCAGCCGGAAGG
GCCGAGCGCAGAAGTGGTCCTGCAACTTTATCCGCCTCCATCCAGTCTATTAATTGTTGCCGGGAAGCTA
GAGTAAGTAGTTCGCCAGTTAATAGTTTGCGCAACGTTGTTGCCATTGCTACAGGCATCGTGGTGTCACG
CTCGTCGTTTGGTATGGCTTCATTCAGCTCCGGTTCCCAACGATCAAGGCGAGTTACATGATCCCCCATG
TTGTGCAAAAAAGCGGTTAGCTCCTTCGGTCCTCCGATCGTTGTCAGAAGTAAGTTGGCCGCAGTGTTAT
CACTCATGGTTATGGCAGCACTGCATAATTCTCTTACTGTCATGCCATCCGTAAGATGCTTTTCTGTGAC
TGGTGAGTACTCAACCAAGTCATTCTGAGAATAGTGTATGCGGCGACCGAGTTGCTCTTGCCCGGCGTCA
ATACGGGATAATACCGCGCCACATAGCAGAACTTTAAAAGTGCTCATCATTGGAAAACGTTCTTCGGGGC
GAAAACTCTCAAGGATCTTACCGCTGTTGAGATCCAGTTCGATGTAACCCACTCGTGCACCCAACTGATC
TTCAGCATCTTTTACTTTCACCAGCGTTTCTGGGTGAGCAAAAACAGGAAGGCAAAATGCCGCAAAAAAG
GGAATAAGGGCGACACGGAAATGTTGAATACTCATACTCTTCCTTTTTCAATATTATTGAAGCATTTATC
AGGGTTATTGTCTCATGAGCGGATACATATTTGAATGTATTTAGAAAAATAAACAAATAGGGGTTCCGCG
CACATTTCCCCGAAAAGTGCCACCTAAATTGTAAGCGTTAATATTTTGTTAAAATTCGCGTTAAATTTTT
GTTAAATCAGCTCATTTTTTAACCAATAGGCCGAAATCGGCAAAATCCCTTATAAATCAAAAGAATAGAC
CGAGATAGGGT
[37 nt withheld, positions 8062-8098]
AAAGAACGTGGACTCCAACGTCAAAGG
[49 nt withheld, positions 8126-8174]
T
[91 nt withheld, positions 8176-8266]
G
[124 nt withheld, positions 8268-8391]
CCCATTCGCCATTCAGGCTGCGCAACTGTTGGGAAGGGCGATCGGTGCGGGCCTCTTCGCTATTACGCCA
GCTGGCGAAAGGGGGATGTGCTGCAAGGCGATTAAGTTGGGTAACGCCAGGGTTTTCCCAGTCACGACGT
TGTAAAACGACGGCCAGTGAGCGCGCGTAATACGACTCACTATAGGGCGAATTGACTAGTACATAACTTA
CGGTAAATGGCCCGCCTGGCTGACCGCCCAACGACCCCCGCCCATTGAC
